>Addgene plasmid #170141 | pFastBac-CHD7 | addgene full sequence | sequence record 337605 | Addgene NGS Result
ATATAGATCTCACTACGCGGCTGCTCAAACTTGGGCAGAACGTAAGCCGCGAGAGCGCCAACAACCGCTT
CTTGGTCGAAGGCAGCAAGCGCGATGAATGTCTTACTACGGAGCAAGTTCCCGAGGTAATCGGAGTCCGG
CTGATGTTGGGAGTAGGTGGCTACGTCTCCGAACTCACGACCGAAAAGATCAAGAGCAGCCCGCATGGAT
TTGACTTGGTCAGGGCCGAGCCTACATGTGCGAATGATGCCCATACTTGAGCCACCTAACTTTGTTTTAG
GGCGACTGCCCTGCTGCGTAACATCGTTGCTGCTGCGTAACATCGTTGCTGCTCCATAACATCAAACATC
GACCCACGGCGTAACGCGCTTGCTGCTTGGATGCCCGAGGCATAGACTGTACAAAAAAACAGTCATAACA
AGCCATGAAAACCGCCACTGCGCCGTTACCACCGCTGCGTTCGGTCAAGGTTCTGGACCAGTTGCGTGAG
CGCATACGCTACTTGCATTACAGTTTACGAACCGAACAGGCTTATGTCAACTGGGTTCGTGCCTTCATCC
GTTTCCACGGTGTGCGTCACCCGGCAACCTTGGGCAGCAGCGAAGTCGAGGCATTTCTGTCCTGGCTGGC
GAACGAGCGCAAGGTTTCGGTCTCCACGCATCGTCAGGCATTGGCGGCCTTGCTGTTCTTCTACGGCAAG
GTGCTGTGCACGGATCTGCCCTGGCTTCAGGAGATCGGAAGACCTCGGCCGTCGCGGCGCTTGCCGGTGG
TGCTGACCCCGGATGAAGTGGTTCGCATCCTCGGTTTTCTGGAAGGCGAGCATCGTTTGTTCGCCCAGGA
CTCTAGCTATAGTTCTAGTGGTTGGCTACGTATACTCCGGAATATTAATAGATCATGGAGATAATTAAAA
TGATAACCATCTCGCAAATAAATAAGTATTTTACTGTTTTCGTAACAGTTTTGTAATAAAAAAACCTATA
AATATTCCGGATTATTCATACCGTCCCACCATCGGGCGCGGATCCCGGTCCGAAGCGCGCGGAATTCAAA
GGCCTACGTCGACAAGATGCATCATCATCATCATCACGGTGGTGGTGGTGGTGAAAACCTGTACTTCCAG
GGAATGGCAGATCCAGGAATGATGAGTCTTTTTGGCGAGGATGGGAATATTTTCAGTGAAGGTCTTGAAG
GCCTCGGAGAATGTGGTTACCCGGAAAATCCAGTAAATCCTATGGGTCAGCAAATGCCAATAGACCAAGG
CTTTGCCTCTTTACAGCCATCCCTTCATCATCCTTCAACTAATCAAAATCAAACAAAGCTGACACATTTT
GATCACTATAATCAGTATGAACAACAAAAGATGCATCTGATGGATCAGCCGAACAGAATGATGAGCAACA
CCCCTGGGAACGGACTCGCGTCTCCGCACTCGCAGTATCACACCCCTCCCGTTCCTCAGGTGCCCCATGG
TGGCAGTGGTGGCGGTCAGATGGGTGTCTACCCTGGCATGCAGAATGAGAGGCATGGGCAATCCTTTGTG
GACAGCAGCTCCATGTGGGGCCCCAGGGCTGTTCAGGTACCAGACCAGATACGAGCCCCCTACCAGCAGC
AGCAGCCACAGCCGCAGCCACCGCAGCCGGCTCCGTCGGGGCCCCCTGCACAGGGCCACCCTCAGCACAT
GCAGCAGATGGGCAGCTATATGGCACGTGGGGATTTTTCCATGCAGCAGCATGGTCAGCCACAGCAGAGG
ATGAGCCAGTTTTCCCAAGGCCAAGAGGGCCTCAATCAGGGAAATCCTTTTATTGCCACCTCAGGACCTG
GCCACTTGTCCCACGTGCCCCAGCAGAGTCCCAGCATGGCACCTTCCTTGCGTCACTCGGTGCAGCAGTT
CCATCACCACCCCTCTACTGCTCTCCATGGAGAATCCGTTGCCCACAGTCCCAGATTCTCCCCGAATCCT
CCCCAACAAGGGGCTGTTAGGCCGCAAACCCTTAACTTTAGTTCTCGGAGCCAGACAGTCCCCTCTCCTA
CTATAAACAACTCAGGGCAGTATTCTCGATATCCTTACAGTAACCTAAATCAGGGATTAGTTAACAATAC
AGGGATGAATCAAAATTTAGGCCTTACAAATAATACTCCAATGAATCAGTCCGTACCAAGATACCCCAAT
GCTGTAGGATTCCCATCAAACAGTGGTCAAGGACTAATGCACCAGCAGCCCATCCACCCCAGTGGCTCAC
TTAACCAAATGAACACACAAACTATGCATCCTTCACAGCCTCAGGGAACTTATGCCTCTCCACCTCCCAT
GTCACCCATGAAAGCAATGAGTAATCCAGCAGGCACTCCTCCTCCACAAGTCAGGCCGGGAAGTGCTGGG
ATACCAATGGAAGTTGGCAGTTATCCAAATATGCCCCATCCTCAGCCATCTCACCAGCCCCCTGGTGCCA
TGGGAATCGGACAGAGGAATATGGGCCCCAGAAACATGCAGCAGTCTCGTCCATTTATAGGCATGTCCTC
GGCACCAAGGGAATTGACTGGGCACATGAGGCCAAATGGTTGTCCTGGTGTTGGCCTTGGAGACCCACAA
GCAATCCAGGAACGACTGATACCTGGCCAACAACATCCTGGTCAACAGCCATCTTTTCAGCAGTTGCCAA
CCTGTCCTCCACTGCAGCCTCACCCGGGCTTGCACCACCAGTCTTCACCTCCACACCCTCATCACCAGCC
TTGGGCACAGCTCCACCCATCACCCCAGAACACCCCGCAGAAAGTGCCTGTGCATCAGCATTCCCCGTCG
GAGCCCTTTCTAGAGAAACCAGTGCCGGATATGACTCAGGTTAGTGGACCGAATGCTCAGCTAGTGAAGA
GTGATGATTACCTGCCATCAATAGAACAGCAGCCACAACAAAAGAAGAAGAAAAAGAAAAACAACCACAT
TGTAGCAGAGGATCCCAGTAAAGGTTTTGGTAAAGATGACTTCCCTGGTGGGGTAGATAACCAAGAACTA
AATAGGAACTCACTGGATGGGTCCCAAGAAGAAAAAAAGAAAAAGAAAAGGTCAAAGGCAAAAAAAGACC
CGAAGGAACCGAAAGAACCCAAGGAGAAAAAAGAGCCCAAGGAACCCAAGACCCCGAAAGCCCCTAAGAT
TCCCAAAGAGCCAAAGGAAAAGAAAGCAAAAACTGCCACGCCAAAACCCAAATCCAGCAAAAAGTCAAGT
AATAAGAAACCTGACTCAGAAGCAAGTGCTTTGAAGAAAAAGGTCAACAAGGGAAAAACAGAAGGTTCTG
AAAATTCAGACTTAGACAAAACACCCCCACCATCTCCTCCTCCTGAAGAAGATGAGGACCCAGGTGTTCA
GAAGAGACGGTCCAGCAGACAGGTGAAGAGAAAGCGCTACACTGAAGACCTGGAGTTCAAGATTTCTGAT
GAGGAGGCAGATGATGCAGATGCTGCTGGGAGGGATTCCCCCTCCAACACCTCCCAGTCAGAACAGCAGG
AATCTGTTGATGCAGAAGGCCCAGTGGTAGAAAAAATTATGAGCAGTCGTTCAGTAAAAAAGCAGAAGGA
ATCTGGAGAGGAGGTAGAAATTGAGGAATTCTATGTGAAATACAAAAACTTCTCTTATCTTCATTGTCAG
TGGGCATCTATAGAAGATCTGGAAAAAGATAAGAGAATTCAGCAAAAAATTAAACGATTTAAGGCAAAGC
AGGGCCAGAACAAGTTCCTTTCAGAGATTGAGGATGAGCTTTTTAATCCAGATTATGTGGAGGTTGACCG
GATAATGGACTTTGCACGTAGCACAGATGACCGGGGAGAGCCTGTGACTCACTATCTGGTGAAGTGGTGT
TCACTTCCTTATGAAGACAGCACGTGGGAGCGGAGGCAGGACATAGATCAAGCAAAGATCGAGGAGTTTG
AGAAACTAATGTCCAGGGAGCCGGAAACAGAGCGTGTGGAGCGACCTCCTGCTGATGATTGGAAGAAATC
GGAGAGTTCCAGGGAGTATAAAAACAATAACAAACTCAGGGAATACCAGTTGGAGGGAGTAAACTGGCTA
CTTTTCAATTGGTACAACATGCGAAACTGCATTTTAGCAGATGAAATGGGTTTGGGAAAAACTATCCAGT
CCATTACATTTCTCTATGAGATATATTTGAAAGGAATCCATGGCCCTTTTTTAGTAATTGCCCCATTGTC
CACAATCCCCAACTGGGAAAGGGAATTCCGAACCTGGACAGAGTTGAACGTGGTTGTGTATCATGGGAGT
CAAGCTAGTCGTCGGACCATTCAGTTGTATGAAATGTACTTCAAAGATCCCCAGGGTCGAGTGATAAAGG
GGTCCTATAAGTTTCATGCCATCATCACTACATTTGAGATGATTTTGACTGATTGTCCTGAGCTGCGGAA
TATTCCATGGCGCTGTGTAGTCATTGATGAAGCCCACAGGCTGAAGAACAGGAACTGCAAGCTGTTGGAG
GGACTCAAGATGATGGACTTGGAACACAAAGTGCTGCTGACGGGAACCCCACTCCAGAACACTGTGGAAG
AACTCTTCAGCTTGCTTCATTTCTTGGAACCAAGTCGCTTCCCTTCAGAAACCACATTTATGCAAGAATT
TGGTGATCTAAAAACAGAAGAGCAGGTGCAAAAACTTCAAGCTATTCTAAAGCCAATGATGTTGAGACGT
CTCAAAGAGGATGTAGAAAAGAACTTGGCCCCCAAAGAAGAAACTATTATTGAAGTTGAGCTAACAAACA
TTCAGAAGAAATATTACCGAGCCATCCTTGAGAAGAATTTCACATTTCTTTCCAAAGGCGGTGGTCAAGC
TAACGTACCTAACCTATTAAACACTATGATGGAATTGCGGAAGTGCTGCAATCATCCGTACCTTATCAAT
GGTGCTGAAGAGAAAATTTTGGAAGAGTTTAAAGAAACACACAATGCAGAGTCTCCAGATTTTCAGCTCC
AGGCAATGATCCAGGCTGCTGGCAAGCTAGTGCTGATTGACAAGCTGCTGCCAAAACTGAAGGCTGGTGG
CCACAGGGTGCTTATCTTTTCCCAGATGGTGCGCTGCTTGGACATACTGGAAGACTACCTCATTCAAAGA
CGGTACCCATATGAAAGGATCGACGGCCGAGTAAGAGGCAACCTCCGCCAGGCAGCTATCGACAGATTCT
CCAAACCTGATTCTGATAGGTTTGTTTTCCTCCTGTGTACAAGGGCAGGAGGTTTAGGCATTAACCTCAC
TGCTGCTGATACCTGCATCATCTTTGATTCAGACTGGAATCCCCAAAATGACCTCCAGGCTCAGGCTAGA
TGTCATAGAATAGGACAGAGCAAATCTGTGAAAATCTACAGGCTGATTACAAGAAATTCCTATGAAAGGG
AAATGTTCGACAAGGCTAGTTTGAAACTGGGCCTGGATAAAGCTGTGCTACAGTCTATGAGTGGAAGAGA
AAATGCTACCAATGGGGTACAACAGCTTTCCAAGAAAGAAATAGAGGATCTTCTACGAAAAGGGGCCTAT
GGTGCACTCATGGATGAGGAGGATGAAGGGTCTAAATTCTGTGAAGAAGATATTGATCAGATCCTCCTAC
GTCGAACCCACACCATTACCATTGAGTCAGAAGGGAAAGGTTCCACATTTGCTAAGGCCAGTTTTGTTGC
ATCTGGAAATAGGACAGATATTTCCTTGGATGATCCAAATTTCTGGCAAAAGTGGGCTAAGAAGGCTGAA
TTGGATATTGATGCCTTAAATGGGAGGAACAACCTGGTTATTGATACTCCAAGAGTGAGAAAGCAGACCA
GGCTCTACAGTGCAGTGAAGGAAGATGAGCTGATGGAGTTCTCAGACTTGGAAAGTGATTCTGAAGAAAA
GCCCTGTGCAAAGCCACGGCGTCCCCAGGATAAGTCACAGGGCTATGCAAGGAGTGAATGTTTCAGGGTG
GAGAAGAATCTGCTTGTCTATGGTTGGGGACGGTGGACAGACATTCTTTCCCACGGACGCTATAAACGCC
AACTCACTGAGCAAGATGTAGAAACCATCTGCAGAACCATCCTGGTGTACTGTCTTAATCATTACAAAGG
GGATGAGAATATCAAAAGCTTCATCTGGGATCTGATCACACCCACAGCGGATGGCCAGACTCGAGCCTTG
GTCAACCATTCCGGTTTGTCAGCTCCTGTGCCAAGGGGAAGGAAGGGAAAGAAGGTGAAAGCCCAGAGCA
CACAGCCGGTGGTGCAGGATGCCGACTGGCTGGCCAGCTGCAACCCAGATGCCCTGTTCCAGGAGGACAG
CTACAAGAAACACCTGAAGCATCACTGTAACAAGGTCCTGCTGCGTGTCCGCATGCTGTACTACCTAAGA
CAAGAAGTGATAGGAGACCAGGCGGATAAGATCTTAGAGGGTGCTGACTCAAGTGAAGCCGATGTGTGGA
TCCCTGAACCTTTCCATGCTGAAGTTCCTGCAGATTGGTGGGATAAGGAAGCAGACAAATCCCTCTTAAT
TGGAGTGTTCAAACATGGCTATGAGAAGTACAACTCCATGCGAGCTGACCCCGCGCTGTGCTTTCTGGAA
CGAGTCGGTATGCCTGATGCCAAGGCCATAGCTGCCGAGCAAAGAGGAACAGACATGCTAGCAGATGGTG
GTGACGGGGGAGAATTTGATAGAGAAGATGAAGACCCAGAATATAAACCAACCAGAACACCGTTCAAAGA
TGAAATAGATGAATTTGCAAATTCTCCTTCAGAGGATAAGGAAGAATCCATGGAAATACATGCCACAGGC
AAGCACAGTGAGAGTAATGCTGAGTTAGGCCAACTTTACTGGCCTAACACTTCAACCCTGACTACACGTC
TGCGCCGGCTCATTACTGCCTATCAGCGCAGCTATAAAAGGCAACAGATGAGGCAAGAGGCCCTAATGAA
GACTGACCGGCGCAGACGGCGGCCTCGAGAGGAAGTGAGAGCTCTGGAAGCGGAAAGGGAAGCTATTATA
TCTGAGAAGCGGCAAAAGTGGACAAGAAGAGAAGAGGCTGATTTTTACCGTGTGGTATCCACCTTTGGGG
TTATTTTTGACCCTGTGAAACAGCAATTTGACTGGAACCAATTTAGAGCCTTTGCCAGGCTTGACAAAAA
ATCTGATGAGAGTTTGGAGAAATACTTCAGTTGTTTTGTGGCCATGTGTAGGCGAGTATGTCGAATGCCC
GTCAAGCCAGATGATGAACCGCCCGACCTCTCCTCCATAATTGAGCCGATCACAGAGGAGCGAGCCTCTC
GAACTCTGTACCGCATTGAGCTGCTACGGAAGATCCGCGAGCAGGTTCTCCATCACCCCCAGCTGGGAGA
GAGGCTTAAGCTCTGCCAGCCAAGCTTGGATCTGCCAGAGTGGTGGGAGTGTGGACGGCATGACCGAGAC
TTGCTGGTTGGTGCTGCTAAACACGGGGTCAGTCGGACGGATTATCACATCCTCAATGACCCTGAGTTAT
CCTTCTTGGATGCACATAAAAACTTTGCTCAAAACAGAGGGGCAGGTAATACATCTTCCTTGAACCCACT
GGCAGTTGGATTTGTCCAGACTCCTCCAGTCATCTCATCTGCTCATATTCAAGATGAGAGGGTACTGGAA
CAAGCCGAAGGCAAAGTGGAGGAGCCTGAAAACCCAGCTGCCAAGGAGAAATGTGAGGGCAAAGAAGAGG
AAGAAGAAACCGATGGCAGCGGGAAGGAGAGCAAGCAGGAATGTGAGGCAGAGGCCAGCTCTGTGAAAAA
TGAACTGAAAGGTGTTGAGGTCGGCGCAGACACTGGGTCCAAATCTATTTCAGAGAAAGGTTCCGAAGAG
GATGAAGAGGAAAAGCTGGAGGATGACGATAAGTCGGAAGAGTCTTCCCAGCCCGAAGCAGGAGCTGTCT
CTAGAGGGAAGAATTTTGATGAAGAAAGCAATGCTTCCATGAGCACTGCTAGAGATGAAACCCGAGATGG
ATTCTACATGGAGGACGGAGATCCTTCAGTAGCTCAGCTCCTTCATGAAAGAACATTTGCCTTCTCGTTT
TGGCCTAAGGATAGAGTAATGATAAACCGCTTAGACAACATCTGTGAAGCAGTGTTGAAAGGCAAATGGC
CAGTAAATAGGCGCCAGATGTTTGATTTCCAAGGCCTCATCCCAGGTTACACACCCACCACAGTGGACAG
CCCCTTGCAGAAGAGGAGCTTTGCTGAGCTCTCCATGGTCGGCCAAGCCAGCATTAGTGGGAGTGAGGAC
ATCACTACGTCTCCTCAGTTGTCAAAGGAAGATGCCCTCAACCTCTCTGTCCCTCGCCAGCGGAGGAGGA
GGAGGAGAAAAATCGAAATTGAGGCCGAAAGAGCTGCCAAGAGGCGAAATCTCATGGAGATGGTTGCCCA
GCTTCGAGAGTCTCAGGTGGTCTCAGAAAATGGACAAGAAAAAGTTGTAGATTTATCAAAGGCCTCAAGA
GAGGCAACAAGCTCTACCTCAAATTTTTCATCTCTTTCTTCAAAGTTTATCTTGCCTAATGTCTCAACAC
CAGTGTCTGATGCCTTTAAGACTCAAATGGAACTGCTCCAAGCAGGCCTTTCGCGCACACCCACAAGGCA
TCTCCTTAATGGCTCCCTAGTGGATGGAGAGCCTCCCATGAAGAGGAGGCGGGGAAGGAGGAAAAATGTG
GAGGGACTTGATCTGCTTTTCATGAGCCACAAACGGACGTCATTGAGTGCAGAGGATGCTGAGGTGACCA
AAGCTTTTGAAGAAGATATAGAGACCCCACCAACAAGAAACATTCCTTCTCCCGGACAGCTGGACCCAGA
CACACGGATCCCTGTTATCAATCTTGAAGATGGGACTAGGCTGGTGGGGGAAGATGCTCCTAAAAATAAG
GATTTAGTTGAATGGCTGAAGCTGCACCCTACTTACACTGTTGATATGCCAAGTTATGTACCAAAGAATG
CAGATGTGCTGTTTTCCTCATTTCAGAAACCGAAACAGAAACGACATAGATGTCGAAACCCTAATAAATT
GGATATAAACACTTTGACAGGAGAAGAAAGGGTGCCTGTTGTCAATAAACGAAATGGGAAGAAGATGGGT
GGAGCTATGGCGCCTCCAATGAAGGATCTACCCAGGTGGCTGGAAGAAAATCCTGAATTTGCAGTTGCTC
CAGACTGGACTGATATAGTTAAGCAGTCTGGTTTTGTTCCTGAGTCGATGTTTGACCGCCTTCTCACTGG
GCCTGTAGTGCGGGGAGAGGGAGCGAGCAGAAGAGGAAGAAGGCCCAAAAGTGAGATCGCCAGAGCAGCC
GCGGCCGCCGCTGCTGTGGCCTCCACGTCAGGGATCAACCCTTTGCTGGTGAACAGCCTGTTTGCTGGAA
TGGACCTGACGAGCCTTCAGAATCTCCAGAATCTCCAGTCGCTCCAGCTGGCAGGCCTCATGGGCTTCCC
TCCAGGACTGGCAACAGCTGCCACCGCCGGAGGCGATGCGAAGAACCCTGCTGCTGTGCTGCCCCTGATG
CTGCCAGGAATGGCGGGCCTGCCCAACGTGTTTGGCTTGGGCGGGCTGTTGAATAACCCTCTGTCAGCTG
CTACTGGAAACACCACTACTGCTTCTAGTCAAGGAGAACCGGAAGACAGCACTTCAAAAGGAGAGGAGAA
AGGAAATGAGAATGAAGACGAGAACAAAGACTCTGAGAAAAGCACAGATGCTGTTTCGGCTGCTGACTCT
GCGAATGGATCTGTTGGTGCTGCTACTGCCCCGGCTGGATTGCCCTCAAACCCGCTAGCCTTCAACCCTT
TCCTCCTGTCCACAATGGCCCCGGGCCTCTTCTACCCATCCATGTTTCTACCTCCAGGACTGGGGGGATT
GACGCTGCCTGGGTTCCCAGCATTGGCAGGACTTCAGAATGCCGTGGGCTCCAGCGAAGAAAAGGCTGCT
GACAAGGCTGAGGGAGGACCCTTTAAAGATGGAGAGACCCTTGAAGGCAGCGATGCCGAGGAGAGCCTGG
ATAAGACTGCAGAGTCCTCCCTCTTAGAAGACGAAATAGCACAGGGTGAAGAGCTAGACTCACTTGATGG
GGGGGATGAAATAGAAAACAATGAAAATGATGAAGACTACAAGGACGACGATGACAAGTAGACTAGTCGC
GGCCGCTTTCGAATCTAGAGCCTGCAGTCTCGAGGCATGCGGTACCAAGCTTGTCGAGAAGTACTAGAGG
ATCATAATCAGCCATACCACATTTGTAGAGGTTTTACTTGCTTTAAAAAACCTCCCACACCTCCCCCTGA
ACCTGAAACATAAAATGAATGCAATTGTTGTTGTTAACTTGTTTATTGCAGCTTATAATGGTTACAAATA
AAGCAATAGCATCACAAATTTCACAAATAAAGCATTTTTTTCACTGCATTCTAGTTGTGGTTTGTCCAAA
CTCATCAATGTATCTTATCATGTCTGGATCTGATCACTGCTTGAGCCTAGGAGATCCGAACCAGATAAGT
GAAATCTAGTTCCAAACTATTTTGTCATTTTTAATTTTCGTATTAGCTTACGACGCTACACCCAGTTCCC
ATCTATTTTGTCACTCTTCCCTAAATAATCCTTAAAAACTCCATTTCCACCCCTCCCAGTTCCCAACTAT
TTTGTCCGCCCACAGCGGGGCATTTTTCTTCCTGTTATGTTTTTAATCAAACATCCTGCCAACTCCATGT
GACAAACCGTCATCTTCGGCTACTTTTTCTCTGTCACAGAATGAAAATTTTTCTGTCATCTCTTCGTTAT
TAATGTTTGTAATTGACTGAATATCAACGCTTATTTGCAGCCTGAATGGCGAATGGG
[124 nt withheld, positions 10838-10961]
C
[91 nt withheld, positions 10963-11053]
A
[49 nt withheld, positions 11055-11103]
CCTTTGACGTTGGAGTCCACGTTCTT
[37 nt withheld, positions 11130-11166]
ACCCTATCTCGGTCTATTCTTTTGATTTATAAGGGATTTTGCCGATTTCGGCCTATTGGTTAAAAAATGA
GCTGATTTAACAAAAATTTAACGCGAATTTTAACAAAATATTAACGCTTACAATTTAGGTGGCACTTTTC
GGGGAAATGTGCGCGGAACCCCTATTTGTTTATTTTTCTAAATACATTCAAATATGTATCCGCTCATGAG
ACAATAACCCTGATAAATGCTTCAATAATATTGAAAAAGGAAGAGTATGAGTATTCAACATTTCCGTGTC
GCCCTTATTCCCTTTTTTGCGGCATTTTGCCTTCCTGTTTTTGCTCACCCAGAAACGCTGGTGAAAGTAA
AAGATGCTGAAGATCAGTTGGGTGCACGAGTGGGTTACATCGAACTGGATCTCAACAGCGGTAAGATCCT
TGAGAGTTTTCGCCCCGAAGAACGTTTTCCAATGATGAGCACTTTTAAAGTTCTGCTATGTGGCGCGGTA
TTATCCCGTATTGACGCCGGGCAAGAGCAACTCGGTCGCCGCATACACTATTCTCAGAATGACTTGGTTG
AGTACTCACCAGTCACAGAAAAGCATCTTACGGATGGCATGACAGTAAGAGAATTATGCAGTGCTGCCAT
AACCATGAGTGATAACACTGCGGCCAACTTACTTCTGACAACGATCGGAGGACCGAAGGAGCTAACCGCT
TTTTTGCACAACATGGGGGATCATGTAACTCGCCTTGATCGTTGGGAACCGGAGCTGAATGAAGCCATAC
CAAACGACGAGCGTGACACCACGATGCCTGTAGCAATGGCAACAACGTTGCGCAAACTATTAACTGGCGA
ACTACTTACTCTAGCTTCCCGGCAACAATTAATAGACTGGATGGAGGCGGATAAAGTTGCAGGACCACTT
CTGCGCTCGGCCCTTCCGGCTGGCTGGTTTATTGCTGATAAATCTGGAGCCGGTGAGCGTGGGTCTCGCG
GTATCATTGCAGCACTGGGGCCAGATGGTAAGCCCTCCCGTATCGTAGTTATCTACACGACGGGGAGTCA
GGCAACTATGGATGAACGAAATAGACAGATCGCTGAGATAGGTGCCTCACTGATTAAGCATTGGTAACTG
TCAGACCAAGTTTACTCATATATACTTTAGATTGATTTAAAACTTCATTTTTAATTTAAAAGGATCTAGG
TGAAGATCCTTTTTGATAATCTCATGACCAAAATCCCTTAACGTGAGTTTTCGTTCCACTGAGCGTCAGA
CCCCGTAGAAAAGATCAAAGGATCTTCTTGAGATCCTTTTTTTCTGCGCGTAATCTGCTGCTTGCAAACA
AAAAAACCACCGCTACCAGCGGTGGTTTGTTTGCCGGATCAAGAGCTACCAACTCTTTTTCCGAAGGTAA
CTGGCTTCAGCAGAGCGCAGATACCAAATACTGTTCTTCTAGTGTAGCCGTAGTTAGGCCACCACTTCAA
GAACTCTGTAGCACCGCCTACATACCTCGCTCTGCTAATCCTGTTACCAGTGGCTGCTGCCAGTGGCGAT
AAGTCGTGTCTTACCGGGTTGGACTCAAGACGATAGTTACCGGATAAGGCGCAGCGGTCGGGCTGAACGG
GGGGTTCGTGCACACAGCCCAGCTTGGAGCGAACGACCTACACCGAACTGAGATACCTACAGCGTGAGCT
ATGAGAAAGCGCCACGCTTCCCGAAGGGAGAAAGGCGGACAGGTATCCGGTAAGCGGCAGGGTCGGAACA
GGAGAGCGCACGAGGGAGCTTCCAGGGGGAAACGCCTGGTATCTTTATAGTCCTGTCGGGTTTCGCCACC
TCTGACTTGAGCGTCGATTTTTGTGATGCTCGTCAGGGGGGCGGAGCCTATGGAAAAACGCCAGCAACGC
GGCCTTTTTACGGTTCCTGGCCTTTTGCTGGCCTTTTGCTCACATGTTCTTTCCTGCGTTATCCCCTGAT
TCTGTGGATAACCGTATTACCGCCTTTGAGTGAGCTGATACCGCTCGCCGCAGCCGAACGACCGAGCGCA
GCGAGTCAGTGAGCGAGGAAGCGGAAGAGCGCCTGATGCGGTATTTTCTCCTTACGCATCTGTGCGGTAT
TTCACACCGCATAGACCAGCCGCGTAACCTGGCAAAATCGGTTACGGTTGAGTAATAAATGGATGCCCTG
CGTAAGCGGGTGTGGGCGGACAATAAAGTCTTAAACTGAACAAAATAGATCTAAACTATGACAATAAAGT
CTTAAACTAGACAGAATAGTTGTAAACTGAAATCAGTCCAGTTATGCTGTGAAAAAGCATACTGGACTTT
TGTTATGGCTAAAGCAAACTCTTCATTTTCTGAAGTGCAAATTGCCCGTCGTATTAAAGAGGGGCGTGGC
CAAGGGCATGGTAAAGACTATATTCGCGGCGTTGTGACAATTTACCGAACAACTCCGCGGCCGGGAAGCC
GATCTCGGCTTGAACGAATTGTTAGGTGGCGGTACTTGGGTCGATATCAAAGTGCATCACTTCTTCCCGT
ATGCCCAACTTTGTATAGAGAGCCACTGCGGGATCGTCACCGTAATCTGCTTGCACGTAGATCACATAAG
CACCAAGCGCGTTGGCCTCATGCTTGAGGAGATTGATGAGCGCGGTGGCAATGCCCTGCCTCCGGTGCTC
GCCGGAGACTGCGAGATCATAG
Features (pLannotate 1.2.2; 17 found; start..end, strand, type, name):
    512..540     -  promoter       Pc promoter: intI1 (promoter lies within the coding sequence); class 1 integron promoter
    518..865     -  CDS            YPR2_ECOLX (fragment): Protein predicted: Swiss-Prot protein existence level 4. From Escherichia coli.
    892..983     +  promoter       polyhedrin promoter: polh from Autographa californica; promoter for the baculovirus polyhedrin gene
   1070..1091    +  CDS            capTEV™ (fragment): composite tag for in vivo biotinylation, TEV protease cleavage, and 6xHis tagging
   1103..1121    +  CDS            TEV site (fragment): tobacco etch virus (TEV) protease recognition and cleavage site
   1124..10114   +  CDS            CHD7: CHD7_HUMAN - Also known as KIAA1416. Experimental evidence at protein level: Swiss-Prot protein existence level 1. Probable transcription regulator. Maybe involved in the in 45S precursor rRNA production. From Homo sapiens (Human).
  10118..10138   +  CDS            FLAG (fragment): FLAG® epitope tag, followed by an enterokinase cleavage site
  10220..10303   +  CDS            large T antigen (fragment): large T antigen from SV40 (simian virus 40)
  10326..10460   +  polyA_signal   SV40 poly(A) signal: SV40 polyadenylation signal
  10489..10654   -  mobile_element Tn7L: mini-Tn7 element (left end of the Tn7 transposon) Tn7
  10838..11292   +  rep_origin     f1 ori (sequence partly withheld): f1 bacteriophage origin of replication; arrow indicates direction of (+) strand synthesis
  11318..11422   +  promoter       AmpR promoter: bla
  11423..12283   +  CDS            AmpR: β-lactamase; bla; confers resistance to ampicillin, carbenicillin, and related antibiotics
  12454..13042   +  rep_origin     ori: high-copy-number ColE1/pMB1/pBR322/pUC origin of replication
  13228..13279   -  misc_feature   bom (fragment): basis of mobility region from pBR322
  13347..13571   -  mobile_element Tn7R: mini-Tn7 element (right end of the Tn7 transposon) Tn7
  13638..323     -  CDS            GmR (across the origin): gentamycin acetyltransferase; aacC1; confers resistance to gentamycin
