[The description below was written by a language model from this plasmid's Addgene catalogue record and pLannotate feature annotations shown in this document.]
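Description:
pFastBac-CHD7 is a baculovirus donor (transfer) plasmid built on the pFastBac1 backbone for expressing full-length human CHD7 (chromodomain helicase DNA binding protein 7) in insect cells. It is propagated in E. coli as a high-copy plasmid through a ColE1/pUC-type origin and selected with ampicillin via the β-lactamase gene; an f1 origin is also present. The catalogue lists a total size of about 13.9 kb, and the sequenced record annotated here is slightly shorter at roughly 13.8 kb.

The expression cassette is driven by the Autographa californica polyhedrin promoter, a very strong late baculoviral promoter. Downstream of it, the annotation detects a 6xHis-containing tag fragment and a TEV protease cleavage site immediately ahead of the roughly 9 kb CHD7 coding sequence, which is followed in frame by a C-terminal FLAG epitope and terminated by an SV40 polyadenylation signal. This agrees with the catalogue description of an N-terminal 6xHis and C-terminal FLAG fusion, an arrangement that permits affinity purification from either end and, in principle, removal of the His tag by TEV cleavage. The cassette, together with a gentamicin resistance gene, lies between the Tn7L and Tn7R mini-Tn7 ends. In the Bac-to-Bac type system for which pFastBac vectors are designed, this segment is transposed into a bacmid in a suitable E. coli host, and the recombinant bacmid is then used to generate baculovirus for infecting insect cells.

The construct is intended for producing recombinant CHD7 protein. The associated publication concerns CHD7's chromatin remodeling activity and its impairment by mutations that cause human developmental disorders, so this presumably wild-type construct fits biochemical studies of that kind.
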