Addgene plasmid #170141: pFastBac-CHD7
Purpose: Expresses CHD7 in insect cells
Depositing lab: Robert Kingston. Depositing organization: Massachusetts General Hospital. Publication: Chromatin remodeling by the CHD7 protein is impaired by mutations that cause human developmental disorders. Bouazoune K, Kingston RE. Proc Natl Acad Sci U S A. 2012 Nov 20;109(47):19238-43. doi: 10.1073/pnas.1213825109. Epub 2012 Nov 7. PubMed 23134727.
Backbone
  Vector backbone: pFastBac1
  Backbone size w/o insert (bp): 4776
  Total vector size (bp): 13913
  Vector type: Insect Expression
Growth in bacteria
  Bacterial resistance: Ampicillin, 100 μg/mL
  Growth temperature: 37°C
  Growth strain: DH5alpha
  Copy number: High Copy
Gene/Insert
  Gene/Insert name: chromodomain helicase DNA binding protein 7
  Species: H. sapiens (human)
  Insert size (bp): 9091
  GenBank ID: NM_017780
  Entrez Gene: CHD7 (a.k.a. CRG, HH5, IS3, KAL5)
  Tag / fusion protein: 6xHis (N terminal on insert); FLAG (C terminal on insert)
  Cloning method: Unknown
  Sequencing primers: 5′ FastBacF; 3′ FastBacR
Terms and licenses: Academic/Nonprofit Terms; Industry Terms: Not Available to Industry
How to cite: pFastBac-CHD7 was a gift from Robert Kingston (Addgene plasmid # 170141 ; http://n2t.net/addgene:170141 ; RRID:Addgene_170141)
