>Addgene plasmid #170141 | pFastBac-CHD7 | depositor partial sequence | sequence record 329762 | 5' end of CDS
GCGCGCGGAATTCAAAGGCCTACGTCGACAAGATGCATCATCATCATCATCACGGTGGTGGTGGTGGTGA
AAACCTGTACTTCCAGGGAATGGCAGATCCAGGAATGATGAGTCTTTTTGGCGAGGATGGGAATATTTTC
AGTGAAGGTCTTGAAGGCCTCGGAGAATGTGGTTACCCGGAAAATCCAGTAAATCCTATGGGTCAGCAAA
TGCCAATAGACCAAGGCTTTGCCTCTTTACAGCCATCCCTTCATCATCCTTCAACTAATCAAAATCAAAC
AAAGCTGACACATTTTGATCACTATAATCAGTATGAACAACAAAAGATGCATCTGATGGATCAGCCGAAC
AGAATGATGAGCAACACCCCTGGGAACGGACTCGCGTCTCCGCACTCGCAGTATCACACCCCTCCCGTTC
CTCAGGTGCCCCATGGTGGCAGTGGTGGCGGTCAGATGGGTGTCTACCCTGGCATGCAGAATGAGAGGCA
TGGGCAATCCTTTGTGGACAGCAGCTCCATGTGGGGCCCCAGGGCTGTTCAGGTACCAGACCAGATACGA
GCCCCCTACCAGCAGCAGCAGCCACAGCCGCAGCCACCGCAGCCGGCTCCGTCGGGGCCCCCTGCACAGG
GCCACCCTCAGCACATGCAGCAGATGGGCAGCTATATGGCACGTGGGGATTTTTCCATGCAGCAGCATGG
TCAGCCACAGCAG
