>Addgene plasmid #170141 | pFastBac-CHD7 | depositor partial sequence | sequence record 329763 | 3'end of CDS
CATGGGCTTCCCTCCAGGACTGGCAACAGCTGCCACCGCCGGAGGCGATGCGAAGAACCCTGCTGCTGTG
CTGCCCCTGATGCTGCCAGGAATGGCGGGCCTGCCCAACGTGTTTGGCTTGGGCGGGCTGTTGAATAACC
CTCTGTCAGCTGCTACTGGAAACACCACTACTGCTTCTAGTCAAGGAGAACCGGAAGACAGCACTTCAAA
AGGAGAGGAGAAAGGAAATGAGAATGAAGACGAGAACAAAGACTCTGAGAAAAGCACAGATGCTGTTTCG
GCTGCTGACTCTGCGAATGGATCTGTTGGTGCTGCTACTGCCCCGGCTGGATTGCCCTCAAACCCGCTAG
CCTTCAACCCTTTCCTCCTGTCCACAATGGCCCCGGGCCTCTTCTACCCATCCATGTTTCTACCTCCAGG
ACTGGGGGGATTGACGCTGCCTGGGTTCCCAGCATTGGCAGGACTTCAGAATGCCGTGGGCTCCAGCGAA
GAAAAGGCTGCTGACAAGGCTGAGGGAGGACCCTTTAAAGATGGAGAGACCCTTGAAGGCAGCGATGCCG
AGGAGAGCCTGGATAAGACTGCAGAGTCCTCCCTCTTAGAAGACGAAATAGCACAGGGTGAAGAGCTAGA
CTCACTTGATGGGGGGGATGAAATAGAAAACAATGAAAATGATGAAGACTACAAGGACGACGATGACAAG
TAGACTAGTCGCGGCCGCTTTCGAATCTAGAGCCTGCAGTCTCGAGGCATGCGG
